Addgene plasmid #103072: pUC19-B9M9X8
Purpose: Cas9 coding gene template with optimized sequence for human codon usage
Depositing lab: Duhee Bang. Depositing organization: Yonsei University. Publication: High-throughput construction of multiple cas9 gene variants via assembly of high-depth tiled and sequence-verified oligonucleotides. Cho N, Seo HN, Ryu T, Kwon E, Huh S, Noh J, Yeom H, Hwang B, Ha H, Lee JH, Kwon S, Bang D. Nucleic Acids Res. 2018 May 18;46(9):e55. doi: 10.1093/nar/gky112. PubMed 29529247.
Backbone
  Vector backbone: pUC19
  Backbone manufacturer: NEB(New England Biolabs)
  Vector type: CRISPR ; Cloning vector
Growth in bacteria
  Bacterial resistance: Ampicillin, 100 μg/mL
  Growth temperature: 37°C
  Growth strain: DH5alpha
  Copy number: High Copy
Gene/Insert
  Gene/Insert name: B9M9X8(Cas9 coding gene from Acidovorax ebreus (strain TPSY))
  Insert size (bp): 3394
  Mutation: human codon-optimized
  Cloning method: Gibson Cloning
  Sequencing primers: 5′ gctgcaaggcgattaagttg; 3′ cggctcgtatgttgtgtgg
Terms and licenses: Academic/Nonprofit Terms; Industry Terms: Not Available to Industry
How to cite: pUC19-B9M9X8 was a gift from Duhee Bang (Addgene plasmid # 103072 ; http://n2t.net/addgene:103072 ; RRID:Addgene_103072)
