[The description below was written by a language model from this plasmid's Addgene catalogue record and pLannotate feature annotations shown in this document.]
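Description:
pUC19-B9M9X8 is a high-copy bacterial cloning plasmid built on the pUC19 backbone that serves as a storage and template vector for a synthetic Cas9 gene. The insert, about 3.4 kb and introduced by Gibson assembly, is the Cas9 coding sequence corresponding to protein entry B9M9X8 from Acidovorax ebreus strain TPSY, recoded for human codon usage. The plasmid is maintained in E. coli through the ColE1/pMB1-type pUC origin and selected with ampicillin via the β-lactamase gene and its own promoter.

The automated annotation of the 6,144 nt sequence identifies only backbone elements. It does not label the Cas9 open reading frame, which presumably occupies the large unannotated stretch between the lacZα fragment and the lac operator, lac promoter and CAP binding site. This placement matches insertion into the pUC19 polylinker region, which interrupts lacZα. The short hits called as lacI, RSF ori, rop and bom fragments are small partial matches typical of pUC-family backbone sequence, not functional modules.

No mammalian promoter, polyadenylation signal, nuclear localisation signal, epitope tag or guide RNA cassette is recorded, so the plasmid is not an expression construct for human cells despite the codon optimisation. According to the record, it is intended as a sequence-verified template from which the Cas9 orthologue can be amplified or subcloned into expression vectors. It comes from work on high-throughput assembly of multiple cas9 gene variants from tiled, sequence-verified oligonucleotides.
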