Features (pLannotate 1.2.2; 11 found; start..end, strand, type, name):
     92..246     -  CDS            lacZα (fragment): LacZα fragment of β-galactosidase; lacZ fragment
   3747..3763    -  protein_bind   lac operator: The lac repressor binds to the lac operator to inhibit transcription in E. coli. This inhibition can be relieved by adding lactose or isopropyl-β-D-thiogalactopyranoside (IPTG). lac repressor encoded by lacI
   3771..3801    -  promoter       lac promoter: promoter for the E. coli lac operon
   3816..3837    -  protein_bind   CAP binding site: CAP binding activates transcription in the presence of cAMP. E. coli catabolite activator protein
   3850..3942    -  CDS            lacI (fragment): lac repressor; lacI; The lac repressor binds to the lac operator to inhibit transcription in E. coli. This inhibition can be relieved by adding lactose or isopropyl-β-D-thiogalactopyranoside (IPTG).
   3944..3992    -  rep_origin     RSF ori (fragment): Plasmids containing the RSF 1030 origin of replication can be propagated in E. coli cells that contain additional plasmids with compatible origins.
   4175..4763    -  rep_origin     ori: high-copy-number ColE1/pMB1/pBR322/pUC origin of replication
   4934..5794    -  CDS            AmpR: β-lactamase; bla; confers resistance to ampicillin, carbenicillin, and related antibiotics
   5795..5899    -  promoter       AmpR promoter: bla
   5994..6029    +  CDS            rop (fragment): Rop protein, which maintains plasmids at low copy number; rop
   6131..86      +  misc_feature   bom (fragment) (across the origin): basis of mobility region from pBR322
>Addgene plasmid #103072 | pUC19-B9M9X8 | addgene full sequence | sequence record 201695 | Addgene NGS Result
CGGCATCAGAGCAGATTGTACTGAGAGTGCACCATATGCGGTGTGAAATACCGCACAGATGCGTAAGGAG
AAAATACCGCATCAGGCGCCATTCGCCATTCAGGCTGCGCAACTGTTGGGAAGGGCGATCGGTGCGGGCC
TCTTCGCTATTACGCCAGCTGGCGAAAGGGGGATGTGCTGCAAGGCGATTAAGTTGGGTAACGCCAGGGT
TTTCCCAGTCACGACGTTGTAAAACGACGGCCAGTGTGCTGTCTCATCATTTTGGCAAAGAATTCGCGGC
CGCCACCATGGCCCAACATGTATTCGGCCTCGACATCGGGATTGCTTCCGTGGGATGGGCTATCCTGGGG
GAACAGAGGATAATCGATCTCGGCGTGCGATGTTTTGACAAGGCAGAGACGGCCAAGGAAGGCGATCCTT
TGAACTTGACCAGGAGGCAGGCCCGCCTTCTGCGACGGCGCCTGTACAGGCGCGCTTGGAGATTGACACA
GCTCAGCAGGCTCCTGAAACGAAAAGGGCTGATTGCCGATGCCAAGCTCTTCGCCAAAGCTCCTAGCTAT
GGTGACAGTGCGTGGGAGCTGCGCCGACAGGGGCTGGATCGGCTTCTGACACCACTGGAATGGGCCCGGG
TCATCTATCATCAGTGTAAACATCGAGGGTTCCATTGGACGTCTAAAGCCGAGGAAGCAAAGGCCGATAG
TGATGCCGAGGGAGGTCGAGTTAAGCAAGGTCTGGCCCATACCAAAGCCCTCATGCAGGCAAAGAATTAC
AGAAGCGCCGCTGAGATGGTGCTGGCGGAATTCCCAGACGCCCAGCGAAATAAGCGAGGACAGTATGACA
AAGCTTTGAGCCGGGTTCTGCTGGGGGAAGAGCTGGCACTCTTGTTCGCAACCCAAAGGCGCCTGGGGAA
TCCACACGCCAGTGATTTTTTCGAGAAACTGATTCTCGGCGACGGAGATAGGAAATCTGGGCTGTTTTGG
CAACAGAAGCCCGCACTCTCCGGGGCCGACCTTCTGAAAATGTTGGGGAAATGTACCTTCGAGAAAGGCG
AGTACCGCGCCCCCAAAGCCTCTTTTTCTGTCGAGAGACATGTTTGGCTGACAAGGCTTAACAATTTGCG
GATAGTTGTGGATGGACGGAGCCGGCCTCTGAATGAAGCAGAACGGCAGGCCGCCCTCCTGCTGCCCTAT
CAGACTGAGACGAGTAAATACAAGACGCTCAAAAACGCCTTTATCAAGGCAGGCTTGTGGGGTGATGGCG
TGCGATTTGGAGGGCTGGCCTACCCAAGCCAGGCGCAAATAGACGCGGAAAAAACTAAGGACCCAGAGGA
TCAATTCCTGGTCAAGTTGCCAGCTTGGCATGAACTGAGAAAGGCTTTCAAGGCAGCAGGTCACGAGGCC
CTGTGGCAGCAGATCAGCACGCCCGCGCTGGACGGAGATCCAACACTCCTGGACCAAATAGCCACTGTGC
TGAGCGTTTACAAGGACGGTGCTGAAGTAGTGCAGCAGCTCAGACAACTGGCCCTGCCAGAACCTGCTGC
TTCTATCGCCGTTCTCGAAAAGATTTCATTCGATAAGTTTTCCAGCTTGAGCCTGAAAGCTCTGCGGAGA
ATAGTCCCGCTGATGCAGAGTGGGCTTCGATATGACGAGGCCGTCGCACAAATTCCAGAGTATGGCCATC
ATTCTCAACGGATTGAACCTGGAGCGGCCAAACACCTTTACCTGCCACCATTCTACGAAGCTCAGCGGAA
GTATGCAGGCAAAGGCGACCATATCGGCAGTATGCAGTTTAGGGATGATGCAGATATCCCCCGAAATCCT
GTTGTCTTGCGCGCTCTCAATCAAGCAAGAAAGGTGGTCAATGCCCTTATTCGGGAGTACGGTTCTCCTA
TCGCTGTTAACATAGAGATGGCACGGGATCTGTCCCGCCCTCTGGATGAGCGAAACAAGGTCAAGCGCGC
CCAGGAGGAATTTAGGGATAGGAATGACAGGGCTCGGAGCGAATTTGAGAGGGATTTTGGATACAAACCT
AAGGCTGCCGCGTTCGAAAAGTGGATGCTGTATAGGGAGCAGCTGGGCCAGTGCGCGTACTCCCAGCAGC
CGCTGGATATCCAGAGGGTCTTGGACGATCACAATTATGCCCAGGTCGACCACGCTTTGCCTTACAGTAG
ATCATATGATGATTCAAAAAATAACAAAGTTCTGGTCCTGACTCACGAAAATCAGAACAAGGGAAACCGG
ACGGCCTTTGAATACCTCACATCATTTCCCGACGGCGAGGATGGCGAGAGGTGGAGGACCTTTGTGGCAT
GGGTGCAGGGGAACAAGGCTTACCGCATGGCCAAAAGAAATCGCCTTCTGCGCAAGAACTACGGCGTGGA
CGAGTCCAAAGGGTTCATTGACAGGAATCTCAACGATACCAGATACATCTGTAAATTTTTTAAGAACTAC
GTGGAGGAACACCTGCAGCTCGCAGCAAGAGCAGACGGGGATACAGCCCGCCGATGCGTAGTCGTTAACG
GGCAGCTGACAGCGTTCCTGAGAGCCCGATGGGGACTTACAAAAGTGCGCGGTGATTCCGATCGCCATCA
TGCCTTGGATGCAGCCGTGGTGGCCGCCTGCACTCATGGAATGGTCAAAGCCCTGGCCGACTACAGTCGG
AGAAAAGAGATCAGCTTCCTGCAGGAGGGCTTCCCCGACCCAGAGACTGGAGAGATTTTGAACCCTGCAG
CCTTTGACCGCGCCCGCCAGCACTTCCCAGAACCCTGGACACACTTCGCACATGAATTGAAAGCTCGGCT
GTTCACCGATGATTTGGCAGCCCTGCGAGAGGATATGCAGCGACTGGGAAGTTACACCACGGAAGATCTG
GGTCGCCTGCGAACCTTGTTCGTCAGCAGGGCCCCTCAGAGGCGCAGCGGGGGCGCAGTGCACAAAGAAA
CAATATACGCTCAGCCTGAGAGCCTGAAGCAACAGGGCGGCGTGATTGAGAAAATCCTGCTTACATCTCT
CAAGCTTCAAGATTTCGACAAACTGCTGAACCCAGAATCTAACGATCACTTCGTGGAGCCTCACAGAAAC
GAGAGGCTCTATGCCGCAATCAGGCAGAGGCTCGAACAGTTTGGTGGAAGAGCAGATAAGGCTTTTGGAC
CAGACAACTTGTTTCATAAACCTGATAAAAATAATCAGCCCACCGGACCCGTGGTAAGGAGTATAAAGCT
GGTTAGGGGCAAACAGACGGGAATCCCTATTCGGGGGGGCTTGGCTAAGAACGACTCCATGCTGCGAGTT
GATATCTTTACCAAAGCTGGAAAATTTCATCTGGTGCCAGTGTACGTTCACCATCGGGTGACAGGCCTGC
CCAACCGGGCAATCGTAGCCTTTAAGGACGAGGATGAGTGGACACTGATCGACGAAAGCTTCGCTTTTCT
CTTTAGCGTATATCCCAACGATTATGTGAAGGTGACACTGAAAAAGGAACAACAGTCAGGATATTACTCA
GGAGCTGATAGGAGCACTGGCGCCATGAATCTCTGGGCCCACGACCGGGCCGCAAGTGTTGGGAAAGATG
GGTTGATCCGCGGTATAGGGGTGAAGACGGCCCTGTCCGTGGAAAAATTTAACGTCGATGTGCTCGGCCG
CATTTATTTGGCGCCCCCGGAGACACGGAGCGGTTTGGCCAGCAGGGCTGACCCCAAGAAGAAGAGGAAG
GTGAGGTCCATGGTCATAGCTGTTTCCTGTGTGAAATTGTTATCCGCTCACAATTCCACACAACATACGA
GCCGGAAGCATAAAGTGTAAAGCCTGGGGTGCCTAATGAGTGAGCTAACTCACATTAATTGCGTTGCGCT
CACTGCCCGCTTTCCAGTCGGGAAACCTGTCGTGCCAGCTGCATTAATGAATCGGCCAACGCGCGGGGAG
AGGCGGTTTGCGTATTGGGCGCTCTTCCGCTTCCTCGCTCACTGACTCGCTGCGCTCGGTCGTTCGGCTG
CGTCTTCCGCTTCCTCGCTCACTGACTCGCTGCGCTCGGTCGTTCGGCTGCGGCGAGCGGTATCAGCTCA
CTCAAAGGCGGTAATACGGTTATCCACAGAATCAGGGGATAACGCAGGAAAGAACATGTGAGCAAAAGGC
CAGCAAAAGGCCAGGAACCGTAAAAAGGCCGCGTTGCTGGCGTTTTTCCATAGGCTCCGCCCCCCTGACG
AGCATCACAAAAATCGACGCTCAAGTCAGAGGTGGCGAAACCCGACAGGACTATAAAGATACCAGGCGTT
TCCCCCTGGAAGCTCCCTCGTGCGCTCTCCTGTTCCGACCCTGCCGCTTACCGGATACCTGTCCGCCTTT
CTCCCTTCGGGAAGCGTGGCGCTTTCTCATAGCTCACGCTGTAGGTATCTCAGTTCGGTGTAGGTCGTTC
GCTCCAAGCTGGGCTGTGTGCACGAACCCCCCGTTCAGCCCGACCGCTGCGCCTTATCCGGTAACTATCG
TCTTGAGTCCAACCCGGTAAGACACGACTTATCGCCACTGGCAGCAGCCACTGGTAACAGGATTAGCAGA
GCGAGGTATGTAGGCGGTGCTACAGAGTTCTTGAAGTGGTGGCCTAACTACGGCTACACTAGAAGAACAG
TATTTGGTATCTGCGCTCTGCTGAAGCCAGTTACCTTCGGAAAAAGAGTTGGTAGCTCTTGATCCGGCAA
ACAAACCACCGCTGGTAGCGGTGGTTTTTTTGTTTGCAAGCAGCAGATTACGCGCAGAAAAAAAGGATCT
CAAGAAGATCCTTTGATCTTTTCTACGGGGTCTGACGCTCAGTGGAACGAAAACTCACGTTAAGGGATTT
TGGTCATGAGATTATCAAAAAGGATCTTCACCTAGATCCTTTTAAATTAAAAATGAAGTTTTAAATCAAT
CTAAAGTATATATGAGTAAACTTGGTCTGACAGTTACCAATGCTTAATCAGTGAGGCACCTATCTCAGCG
ATCTGTCTATTTCGTTCATCCATAGTTGCCTGACTCCCCGTCGTGTAGATAACTACGATACGGGAGGGCT
TACCATCTGGCCCCAGTGCTGCAATGATACCGCGAGACCCACGCTCACCGGCTCCAGATTTATCAGCAAT
AAACCAGCCAGCCGGAAGGGCCGAGCGCAGAAGTGGTCCTGCAACTTTATCCGCCTCCATCCAGTCTATT
AATTGTTGCCGGGAAGCTAGAGTAAGTAGTTCGCCAGTTAATAGTTTGCGCAACGTTGTTGCCATTGCTA
CAGGCATCGTGGTGTCACGCTCGTCGTTTGGTATGGCTTCATTCAGCTCCGGTTCCCAACGATCAAGGCG
AGTTACATGATCCCCCATGTTGTGCAAAAAAGCGGTTAGCTCCTTCGGTCCTCCGATCGTTGTCAGAAGT
AAGTTGGCCGCAGTGTTATCACTCATGGTTATGGCAGCACTGCATAATTCTCTTACTGTCATGCCATCCG
TAAGATGCTTTTCTGTGACTGGTGAGTACTCAACCAAGTCATTCTGAGAATAGTGTATGCGGCGACCGAG
TTGCTCTTGCCCGGCGTCAATACGGGATAATACCGCGCCACATAGCAGAACTTTAAAAGTGCTCATCATT
GGAAAACGTTCTTCGGGGCGAAAACTCTCAAGGATCTTACCGCTGTTGAGATCCAGTTCGATGTAACCCA
CTCGTGCACCCAACTGATCTTCAGCATCTTTTACTTTCACCAGCGTTTCTGGGTGAGCAAAAACAGGAAG
GCAAAATGCCGCAAAAAAGGGAATAAGGGCGACACGGAAATGTTGAATACTCATACTCTTCCTTTTTCAA
TATTATTGAAGCATTTATCAGGGTTATTGTCTCATGAGCGGATACATATTTGAATGTATTTAGAAAAATA
AACAAATAGGGGTTCCGCGCACATTTCCCCGAAAAGTGCCACCTGACGTCTAAGAAACCATTATTATCAT
GACATTAACCTATAAAAATAGGCGTATCACGAGGCCCTTTCGTCTCGCGCGTTTCGGTGATGACGGTGAA
AACCTCTGACACATGCAGCTCCCGGAGACGGTCACAGCTTGTCTGTAAGCGGATGCCGGGAGCAGACAAG
CCCGTCAGGGCGCGTCAGCGGGTGTTGGCGGGTGTCGGGGCTGGCTTAACTATG
