>Addgene plasmid #103072 | pUC19-B9M9X8 | depositor partial sequence | sequence record 195181 | B9M9X8
ATGGCCCAACATGTATTCGGCCTCGACATCGGGATTGCTTCCGTGGGATGGGCTATCCTGGGGGAACAGA
GGATAATCGATCTCGGCGTGCGATGTTTTGACAAGGCAGAGACGGCCAAGGAAGGCGATCCTTTGAACTT
GACCAGGAGGCAGGCCCGCCTTCTGCGACGGCGCCTGTACAGGCGCGCTTGGAGATTGACACAGCTCAGC
AGGCTCCTGAAACGAAAAGGGCTGATTGCCGATGCCAAGCTCTTCGCCAAAGCTCCTAGCTATGGTGACA
GTGCGTGGGAGCTGCGCCGACAGGGGCTGGATCGGCTTCTGACACCACTGGAATGGGCCCGGGTCATCTA
TCATCAGTGTAAACATCGAGGGTTCCATTGGACGTCTAAAGCCGAGGAAGCAAAGGCCGATAGTGATGCC
GAGGGAGGTCGAGTTAAGCAAGGTCTGGCCCATACCAAAGCCCTCATGCAGGCAAAGAATTACAGAAGCG
CCGCTGAGATGGTGCTGGCGGAATTCCCAGACGCCCAGCGAAATAAGCGAGGACAGTATGACAAAGCTTT
GAGCCGGGTTCTGCTGGGGGAAGAGCTGGCACTCTTGTTCGCAACCCAAAGGCGCCTGGGGAATCCACAC
GCCAGTGATTTTTTCGAGAAACTGATTCTCGGCGACGGAGATAGGAAATCTGGGCTGTTTTGGCAACAGA
AGCCCGCACTCTCCGGGGCCGACCTTCTGAAAATGTTGGGGAAATGTACCTTCGAGAAAGGCGAGTACCG
CGCCCCCAAAGCCTCTTTTTCTGTCGAGAGACATGTTTGGCTGACAAGGCTTAACAATTTGCGGATAGTT
GTGGATGGACGGAGCCGGCCTCTGAATGAAGCAGAACGGCAGGCCGCCCTCCTGCTGCCCTATCAGACTG
AGACGAGTAAATACAAGACGCTCAAAAACGCCTTTATCAAGGCAGGCTTGTGGGGTGATGGCGTGCGATT
TGGAGGGCTGGCCTACCCAAGCCAGGCGCAAATAGACGCGGAAAAAACTAAGGACCCAGAGGATCAATTC
CTGGTCAAGTTGCCAGCTTGGCATGAACTGAGAAAGGCTTTCAAGGCAGCAGGTCACGAGGCCCTGTGGC
AGCAGATCAGCACGCCCGCGCTGGACGGAGATCCAACACTCCTGGACCAAATAGCCACTGTGCTGAGCGT
TTACAAGGACGGTGCTGAAGTAGTGCAGCAGCTCAGACAACTGGCCCTGCCAGAACCTGCTGCTTCTATC
GCCGTTCTCGAAAAGATTTCATTCGATAAGTTTTCCAGCTTGAGCCTGAAAGCTCTGCGGAGAATAGTCC
CGCTGATGCAGAGTGGGCTTCGATATGACGAGGCCGTCGCACAAATTCCAGAGTATGGCCATCATTCTCA
ACGGATTGAACCTGGAGCGGCCAAACACCTTTACCTGCCACCATTCTACGAAGCTCAGCGGAAGTATGCA
GGCAAAGGCGACCATATCGGCAGTATGCAGTTTAGGGATGATGCAGATATCCCCCGAAATCCTGTTGTCT
TGCGCGCTCTCAATCAAGCAAGAAAGGTGGTCAATGCCCTTATTCGGGAGTACGGTTCTCCTATCGCTGT
TAACATAGAGATGGCACGGGATCTGTCCCGCCCTCTGGATGAGCGAAACAAGGTCAAGCGCGCCCAGGAG
GAATTTAGGGATAGGAATGACAGGGCTCGGAGCGAATTTGAGAGGGATTTTGGATACAAACCTAAGGCTG
CCGCGTTCGAAAAGTGGATGCTGTATAGGGAGCAGCTGGGCCAGTGCGCGTACTCCCAGCAGCCGCTGGA
TATCCAGAGGGTCTTGGACGATCACAATTATGCCCAGGTCGACCACGCTTTGCCTTACAGTAGATCATAT
GATGATTCAAAAAATAACAAAGTTCTGGTCCTGACTCACGAAAATCAGAACAAGGGAAACCGGACGGCCT
TTGAATACCTCACATCATTTCCCGACGGCGAGGATGGCGAGAGGTGGAGGACCTTTGTGGCATGGGTGCA
GGGGAACAAGGCTTACCGCATGGCCAAAAGAAATCGCCTTCTGCGCAAGAACTACGGCGTGGACGAGTCC
AAAGGGTTCATTGACAGGAATCTCAACGATACCAGATACATCTGTAAATTTTTTAAGAACTACGTGGAGG
AACACCTGCAGCTCGCAGCAAGAGCAGACGGGGATACAGCCCGCCGATGCGTAGTCGTTAACGGGCAGCT
GACAGCGTTCCTGAGAGCCCGATGGGGACTTACAAAAGTGCGCGGTGATTCCGATCGCCATCATGCCTTG
GATGCAGCCGTGGTGGCCGCCTGCACTCATGGAATGGTCAAAGCCCTGGCCGACTACAGTCGGAGAAAAG
AGATCAGCTTCCTGCAGGAGGGCTTCCCCGACCCAGAGACTGGAGAGATTTTGAACCCTGCAGCCTTTGA
CCGCGCCCGCCAGCACTTCCCAGAACCCTGGACACACTTCGCACATGAATTGAAAGCTCGGCTGTTCACC
GATGATTTGGCAGCCCTGCGAGAGGATATGCAGCGACTGGGAAGTTACACCACGGAAGATCTGGGTCGCC
TGCGAACCTTGTTCGTCAGCAGGGCCCCTCAGAGGCGCAGCGGGGGCGCAGTGCACAAAGAAACAATATA
CGCTCAGCCTGAGAGCCTGAAGCAACAGGGCGGCGTGATTGAGAAAATCCTGCTTACATCTCTCAAGCTT
CAAGATTTCGACAAACTGCTGAACCCAGAATCTAACGATCACTTCGTGGAGCCTCACAGAAACGAGAGGC
TCTATGCCGCAATCAGGCAGAGGCTCGAACAGTTTGGTGGAAGAGCAGATAAGGCTTTTGGACCAGACAA
CTTGTTTCATAAACCTGATAAAAATAATCAGCCCACCGGACCCGTGGTAAGGAGTATAAAGCTGGTTAGG
GGCAAACAGACGGGAATCCCTATTCGGGGGGGCTTGGCTAAGAACGACTCCATGCTGCGAGTTGATATCT
TTACCAAAGCTGGAAAATTTCATCTGGTGCCAGTGTACGTTCACCATCGGGTGACAGGCCTGCCCAACCG
GGCAATCGTAGCCTTTAAGGACGAGGATGAGTGGACACTGATCGACGAAAGCTTCGCTTTTCTCTTTAGC
GTATATCCCAACGATTATGTGAAGGTGACACTGAAAAAGGAACAACAGTCAGGATATTACTCAGGAGCTG
ATAGGAGCACTGGCGCCATGAATCTCTGGGCCCACGACCGGGCCGCAAGTGTTGGGAAAGATGGGTTGAT
CCGCGGTATAGGGGTGAAGACGGCCCTGTCCGTGGAAAAATTTAACGTCGATGTGCTCGGCCGCATTTAT
TTGGCGCCCCCGGAGACACGGAGCGGTTTGGCC
